>Addgene plasmid #78819 | pcDNA3-FLAG-RIPK3 2KR(55,363) | addgene partial sequence | sequence record 149811 | CMV-F 5'-CGCAAATGGGCGGTAGGCGTG-3'
GCAGAGCTCTCTGGCTACTAGAGAACCCACTGCTTACTGGCTTATCGAAATTAATACGACTCACTATAGG
GAGACCCAAGCTTGCCGCCACCATGGATTACAAGGATGACGACGATAAGAGCGCGGGCGGATCCGAATTC
TGCAGATATCCATCACACTGGCGGCCGCTCGAGATGTCGTGCGTCAAGTTATGGCCCAGCGGTGCCCCCG
CCCCCTTGGTGTCCATCGAGGAACTGGAGAACCAGGAGCTCGTCGGCAAAGGCGGGTTCGGCACAGTGTT
CCGGGCGCAACATAGGAAGTGGGGCTACGATGTGGCGGTCAAGATCGTAAACTCGCGGGCGATATCCAGG
GAGGTCAAGGCCATGGCAAGTCTGGATAACGAATTCGTGCTGCGCCTAGAAGGGGTTATCGAGAAGGTGA
ACTGGGACCAAGATCCCAAGCCGGCTCTGGTGACTAAATTCATGGAGAACGGCTCCTTGTCGGGGCTGCT
GCAGTCCCAGTGCCCTCGGCCCTGGCCGCTCCTTTGCCGCCTGCTGAAAGAAGTGGTGCTTGGGATGTTT
TACCTGCACGACCAGAACCCGGTGCTCCTGCACCGGGACCTCAAGCCATCCAACGTCCTGCTGGACCCAG
AGCTGCACGTCAAGCTGGCAGATTTTGGCCTGTCCACATTTCAGGGAGGCTCACAGTCAGGGACAGGGTC
CGGGGAGCCAGGGGGCACCCTGGGCTACTTGGCCCCAGAACTGTTTGTTAACGTAAACCGGAAGGCCTCC
ACAGCCAGTGACGTCTACAGCTTTCGGGATCCTAATGTGGGCAGTGCTTGCTGGAAAAGA
