>Addgene plasmid #78819 | pcDNA3-FLAG-RIPK3 2KR(55,363) | addgene partial sequence | sequence record 149814 | BGH-rev 5'-TAGAAGGCACAGTCGAGG-3'
TATAGAATAGGGCCCTTATTTCCCGCTATGATTATACCAACCCTGTGGCCTGCTCCAGGCTTCAGGATCT
TTAGGGCCTTCTTGCGAACCTACTGGTGGGGGGTGCTGCAAGCCCCTCCCCTTGCCCGAAGGTGCCAAGC
CCCATGTGGGCAAGGCAGTTGTCTGTTGCATAGTCAAGTAGTTGTTGTCTCCAACTTGCACCCCAGAGCA
GTTGTATATGTTAACGAGCGGTCGCCCTGTTACTGGATTTGGCTCCGGGGTCCTGCAGGACCAGTTCATG
CCTTGTCTCTCAGCCCCCTGATTCCCTCGGGGTCCAGGACTTGGTGTTCCAGTTGAGGTAGGGCTGGGCA
TCTGGTTTCTGAAAGTTGAGGTCTCTGGAGTCTGGGGAGGTTGGGCCATCGAATCTGAAGATGTGCCTGC
TGTCCAGGCTTGTGGAACCTGCTCCTCTTGTGCCCTGCTCCTCTTGGTAAGGCTCGGGCATTTTCGAGGA
ACAGAGCTGGGAGGCTCCTCTAGATTCAGTTTGTTTAGCCACTCAGAAACCATGACATCATTACGAGAGT
GCTGGTTTTCTATGGTTCTCCTAAAGCCATCCATTTCTGTCCCTCCTTGGCCTGACTCTGGGATAGAAAA
TCTCCTATTGCTGCTCCTGAGCTGAGACAGGAAATCCTTTACCGTGGAGACAGCAGCATTCATATTGTTC
TCCACCATCTGGAAGACTTCATCAGTTTTTGGTAG
