[The description below was written by a language model from this plasmid's Addgene catalogue record.]
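Description:
pcDNA3-FLAG-RIPK3 2KR(55,363) is a mammalian expression plasmid built on a pcDNA3-FLAG backbone and designed to overexpress a double point mutant of human RIPK3 (receptor-interacting serine/threonine kinase 3, also called RIP3) in mammalian cells. It is maintained in E. coli as a high-copy plasmid under ampicillin selection. No feature table accompanies the record, so other backbone elements, such as the bacterial origin or any mammalian selection marker, are not documented here. The restriction sites used to insert the gene are also listed as unknown.

The insert is transcribed from the strong constitutive CMV promoter. The use of a BGH reverse sequencing primer suggests a bovine growth hormone polyadenylation region lies downstream of the insert, as is usual for pcDNA3-type vectors. A FLAG epitope supplied by the backbone is fused to the N terminus of RIPK3, allowing detection and immunoprecipitation of the protein with anti-FLAG antibodies. The "2KR" designation refers to lysine-to-arginine substitutions at positions 55 and 363 (K55R, K363R). Such changes preserve the positive charge but remove lysine side chains that could serve as ubiquitin acceptor sites.

The associated study concerns control of necroptosis through ubiquitylation- and lysosome-dependent degradation of RIPK3 by CHIP. In that context, the construct is most plausibly used alongside wild-type FLAG-RIPK3 to test whether these two lysines are needed for RIPK3 ubiquitylation, turnover and downstream necroptotic signalling in transfected cells, although the record itself states only that the plasmid is for overexpression of the mutant.
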