Addgene plasmid #78819: pcDNA3-FLAG-RIPK3 2KR(55,363)
Purpose: To overexpress RIPK3 2KR(55,363) in Mammalian Cells
Depositing lab: Jaewhan Song. Depositing organization: Yonsei University. Publication: CHIP controls necroptosis through ubiquitylation- and lysosome-dependent degradation of RIPK3. Seo J, Lee EW, Sung H, Seong D, Dondelinger Y, Shin J, Jeong M, Lee HK, Kim JH, Han SY, Lee C, Seong JK, Vandenabeele P, Song J. Nat Cell Biol. 2016 Mar;18(3):291-302. doi: 10.1038/ncb3314. Epub 2016 Feb 22. PubMed 26900751.
Backbone
  Vector backbone: pcDNA3-FLAG
  Vector type: Mammalian Expression
Growth in bacteria
  Bacterial resistance: Ampicillin, 100 μg/mL
  Growth temperature: 37°C
  Growth strain: DH5alpha
  Copy number: High Copy
Gene/Insert
  Gene/Insert name: RIPK3
  Species: H. sapiens (human)
  Mutation: K55R, K363R
  Entrez Gene: RIPK3 (a.k.a. RIP3)
  Promoter: CMV
  Tag / fusion protein: FLAG (N terminal on backbone)
  Cloning method: Restriction Enzyme; 5′ cloning site unknown (unknown if destroyed); 3′ cloning site unknown (unknown if destroyed)
  Sequencing primers: 5′ CMV-F; 3′ BGHrev
Terms and licenses: Academic/Nonprofit Terms; Industry Terms: Not Available to Industry
How to cite: pcDNA3-FLAG-RIPK3 2KR(55,363) was a gift from Jaewhan Song (Addgene plasmid # 78819 ; http://n2t.net/addgene:78819 ; RRID:Addgene_78819)
